>Addgene plasmid #110029 | pHH0103_DAB2_PID | addgene full sequence | sequence record 215944 | Addgene NGS Result
TTGACAATTAATCATCGGCTCGTATAATGTGTGGAATTGTGAGCGGATAACAATTTCACACAGGAAACAG
CCAGTCCGTTTAGGTGTTTTCACGAGCACTTCACCAACAAGGACCATAGATTATGAAAATCGAAGAACAC
CATCACCATCACCATTCCAGCGGTAAGCTTATGTCCCCTATACTAGGTTATTGGAAAATTAAGGGCCTTG
TGCAACCCACTCGACTTCTTTTGGAATATCTTGAAGAAAAATATGAAGAGCATTTGTATGAGCGCGATGA
AGGTGATAAATGGCGAAACAAAAAGTTTGAATTGGGTTTGGAGTTTCCCAATCTTCCTTATTATATTGAT
GGTGATGTTAAATTAACACAGTCTATGGCCATCATACGTTATATAGCTGACAAGCACAACATGTTGGGTG
GTTGTCCAAAAGAGCGTGCAGAGATTTCAATGCTTGAAGGAGCGGTTTTGGATATTAGATACGGTGTTTC
GAGAATTGCATATAGTAAAGACTTTGAAACTCTCAAAGTTGATTTTCTTAGCAAGCTACCTGAAATGCTG
AAAATGTTCGAAGATCGTTTATGTCATAAAACATATTTAAATGGTGATCATGTAACCCATCCTGACTTCA
TGTTGTATGACGCTCTTGATGTTGTTTTATACATGGACCCAATGTGCCTGGATGCGTTCCCAAAATTAGT
TTGTTTTAAAAAACGTATTGAAGCTATCCCACAAATTGATAAGTACTTGAAATCCAGCAAGTATATAGCA
TGGCCTTTGCAGGGCTGGCAAGCCACGTTTGGTGGTGGCGACCATCCTCCAAAATCGGATCTGGAAGTTC
TGTTCCAGGGGCCCCTGTCCAGCGGTCTGGTTCCGCGTGGTTCCGGTACCGCGGCCCAGCCGGCCGGCGA
TGGTGTCAAATATAAAGCCAAACTGATTGGCATCGATGACGTTCCGGATGCACGTGGTGACAAAATGAGT
CAGGACTCCATGATGAAACTGAAGGGTATGGCGGCGGCAGGTCGTAGCCAGGGTCAACATAAACAACGCA
TTTGGGTGAACATCAGCCTGTCTGGCATCAAAATCATCGATGAAAAAACCGGTGTTATCGAACATGAACA
CCCGGTCAACAAAATTAGTTTTATCGCTCGTGATGTGACGGACAATCGCGCGTTCGGCTATGTTTGCGGC
GGTGAGGGTCAGCACCAATTTTTCGCCATTAAAACCGGCCAGCAAGCAGAACCGCTGGTTGTGGATCTGA
AAGACCTGTTTCAGGTCATTTACAACGTGAAGAAAAAAGAAGAAGAGAAAAAGAAAATTGAAGAAGCTTC
AAAAGCGGTTGAAAATGGTTCGGAAGCGCTGGCGGCCGCATA
[142 nt withheld, positions 1373-1514]
C
[98 nt withheld, positions 1516-1613]
AGTTTGTACTGGTGACGAAACTCAGTGTCTAGCTAGAGTGGC
[149 nt withheld, positions 1656-1804]
T
[41 nt withheld, positions 1806-1846]
T
[62 nt withheld, positions 1848-1909]
A
[35 nt withheld, positions 1911-1945]
CCTCCCTCAATCGGTTGAATGTCGCCCTTTTGTCTTTGGCGCTGGTAAACCATATGAA
[86 nt withheld, positions 2004-2089]
T
[54 nt withheld, positions 2091-2144]
CTAGCGCCGCCCTATACCTTGTCTGCCTCCCCGCGTTGCGTCGCGGTGCATGGAGCCGGGCCACCTCGAC
CTGAATGGAAGCCGGCGGCACCTCGCTAACGGATTCACCACTCCAAGAATTGGAGCCAATCAATTCTTGC
GGAGAACTGTGAATGCGCAAACCAACCCTTGGCAGAACATATCCATCGCGTCCGCCATCTCCAGCAGCCG
CACGCGGCGCATCTCGGGCAGCGTTGGGTCCTGGCCACGGGTGCGCATGATCGTGCTCCTGTCGTTGAGG
ACCCGGCTAGGCTGGCGGGGTTGCCTTACTGGTTAGCAGAATGAATCACCGATACGCGAGCGAACGTGAA
GCGACTGCTGCTGCAAAACGTCTGCGACCTGAGCAACAACATGAATGGTCTTCGGTTTCCGTGTTTCGTA
AAGTCTGGAAACGCGGAAGTCAGCGCCCTGCACCATTATGTTCCGGATCTGCATCGCAGGATGCTGCTGG
CTACCCTGTGGAACACCTACATCTGTATTAACGAAGCGCTGGCATTGACCCTGAGTGATTTTTCTCTGGT
CCCGCCGCATCCATACCGCCAGTTGTTTACCCTCACAACGTTCCAGTAACCGGGCATGTTCATCATCAGT
AACCCGTATCGTGAGCATCCTCTCTCGTTTCATCGGTATCATTACCCCCATGAACAGAAATCCCCCTTAC
ACGGAGGCATCAGTGACCAAACAGGAAAAAACCGCCCTTAACATGGCCCGCTTTATCAGAAGCCAGACAT
TAACGCTTCTGGAGAAACTCAACGAGCTGGACGCGGATGAACAGGCAGACATCTGTGAATCGCTTCACGA
CCACGCTGATGAGCTTTACCGCAGGATCCGCGAAATTGTAAGCGTTAATATTTTGTTAAAATTCGCGTTA
AATTTTTGTTAAATCAGCTCATTTTTTAACCAATAGGCCGAAATCGGCAAAATCCCTTATAAATCAAAAG
AATAGACCGAGATAGGGT
[37 nt withheld, positions 3143-3179]
AAAGAACGTGGACTCCAACGTCAAAGG
[49 nt withheld, positions 3207-3255]
T
[91 nt withheld, positions 3257-3347]
G
[124 nt withheld, positions 3349-3472]
CGCGGATCCTGCCTCGCGCGTTTCGGTGATGACGGTGAAAACCTCTGACACATGCAGCTCCCGGAGACGG
TCACAGCTTGTCTGTAAGCGGATGCCGGGAGCAGACAAGCCCGTCAGGGCGCGTCAGCGGGTGTTGGCGG
GTGTCGGGGCGCAGCCATGACCCAGTCACGTAGCGATAGCGGAGTGTATACTGGCTTAACTATGCGGCAT
CAGAGCAGATTGTACTGAGAGTGCACCATATGCGGTGTGAAATACCGCACAGATGCGTAAGGAGAAAATA
CCGCATCAGGCGCTCTTCCGCTTCCTCGCTCACTGACTCGCTGCGCTCGGTCGTTCGGCTGCGGCGAGCG
GTATCAGCTCACTCAAAGGCGGTAATACGGTTATCCACAGAATCAGGGGATAACGCAGGAAAGAACATGT
GAGCAAAAGGCCAGCAAAAGGCCAGGAACCGTAAAAAGGCCGCGTTGCTGGCGTTTTTCCATAGGCTCCG
CCCCCCTGACGAGCATCACAAAAATCGACGCTCAAGTCAGAGGTGGCGAAACCCGACAGGACTATAAAGA
TACCAGGGTTTCCCCCTGGAAGCTCCCTCGTGCGCTCTCCTGTTCCGACCCTGCCGCTTACCGGATACCT
GTCCGCCTTTCTCCCTTCGGGAAGCGTGGCGCTTTCTCATAGCTCACGCTGTAGGTATCTCAGTTCGGTG
TAGGTCGTTCGCTCCAAGCTGGGCTGTGTGCACGAACCCCCCGTTCAGCCCGACCGCTGCGCCTTATCCG
GTAACTATCGTCTTGAGTCCAACCCGGTAAGACACGACTTATCGCCACTGGCAGCAGCCACTGGTAACAG
GATTAGCAGAGCGAGGTATGTAGGCGGTGCTACAGAGTTCTTGAAGTGGTGGCCTAACTACGGCTACACT
AGAAGGACAGTATTTGGTATCTGCGCTCTGCTGAAGCCAGTTACCTTCGGAAAAAGAGTTGGTAGCTCTT
GATCCGGCAAACAAACCACCGCTGGTAGCGGTGGTTTTTTTGTTTGCAAGCAGCAGATTACGCGCAGAAA
AAAAGGATCTCAAGAAGATCCTTTGATCTTTTCTACGGGGTCTGACGCTCAGTGGAACGAAAACTCACGT
TAAGGGATTTTGGTCATGAGATTATCAAAAAGGATCTTCACCTAGATCCTTTTAAATTAAAAATGAAGTT
TTAAATCAATCTAAAGTATATATGAGTAAACTTGGTCTGACAGTTACCAATGCTTAATCAGTGAGGCACC
TATCTCAGCGATCTGTCTATTTCGTTCATCCATAGTTGCCTGACTCCCCGTCGTGTAGATAACTACGATA
CGGGAGGGCTTACCATCTGGCCCCAGTGCTGCAATGATACCGCGAGACCCACGCTCACCGGCTCCAGATT
TATCAGCAATAAACCAGCCAGCCGGAAGGGCCGAGCGCAGAAGTGGTCCTGCAACTTTATCCGCCTCCAT
CCAGTCTATTAATTGTTGCCGGGAAGCTAGAGTAAGTAGTTCGCCAGTTAATAGTTTGCGCAACGTTGTT
GCCATTGCTGCAGGCATCGTGGTGTCACGCTCGTCGTTTGGTATGGCTTCATTCAGCTCCGGTTCCCAAC
GATCAAGGCGAGTTACATGATCCCCCATGTTGTGCAAAAAAGCGGTTAGCTCCTTCGGTCCTCCGATCGT
TGTCAGAAGTAAGTTGGCCGCAGTGTTATCACTCATGGTTATGGCAGCACTGCATAATTCTCTTACTGTC
ATGCCATCCGTAAGATGCTTTTCTGTGACTGGTGAGTACTCAACCAAGTCATTCTGAGAATAGTGTATGC
GGCGACCGAGTTGCTCTTGCCCGGCGTCAACACGGGATAATACCGCGCCACATAGCAGAACTTTAAAAGT
GCTCATCATTGGAAAACGTTCTTCGGGGCGAAAACTCTCAAGGATCTTACCGCTGTTGAGATCCAGTTCG
ATGTAACCCACTCGTGCACCCAACTGATCTTCAGCATCTTTTACTTTCACCAGCGTTTCTGGGTGAGCAA
AAACAGGAAGGCAAAATGCCGCAAAAAAGGGAATAAGGGCGACACGGAAATGTTGAATACTCATACTCTT
CCTTTTTCAATATTATTGAAGCATTTATCAGGGTTATTGTCTCATGAGCGGATACATATTTGAATGTATT
TAGAAAAATAAACAAATAGGGGTTCCGCGCACATTTCCCCGAAAAGTGCCACCTGACGTCTAAGAAACCA
TTATTATCATGACATTAACCTATAAAAATAGGCGTATCACGAGGCCCTTTCGTCTTCAAGAATTCCCGAC
ACCATCGAATGGTGCAAAACCTTTCGCGGTATGGCATGATAGCGCCCGGAAGAGAGTCAATTCAGGGTGG
TGAATGTGAAACCAGTAACGTTATACGATGTCGCAGAGTATGCCGGTGTCTCTTATCAGACCGTTTCCCG
CGTGGTGAACCAGGCCAGCCACGTTTCTGCGAAAACGCGGGAAAAAGTGGAAGCGGCGATGGCGGAGCTG
AATTACATTCCCAACCGCGTGGCACAACAACTGGCGGGCAAACAGTCGTTGCTGATTGGCGTTGCCACCT
CCAGTCTGGCCCTGCACGCGCCGTCGCAAATTGTCGCGGCGATTAAATCTCGCGCCGATCAACTGGGTGC
CAGCGTGGTGGTGTCGATGGTAGAACGAAGCGGCGTCGAAGCCTGTAAAGCGGCGGTGCACAATCTTCTC
GCGCAACGCGTCAGTGGGCTGATCATTAACTATCCGCTGGATGACCAGGATGCCATTGCTGTGGAAGCTG
CCTGCACTAATGTTCCGGCGTTATTTCTTGATGTCTCTGACCAGACACCCATCAACAGTATTATTTTCTC
CCATGAAGACGGTACGCGACTGGGCGTGGAGCATCTGGTCGCATTGGGTCACCAGCAAATCGCGCTGTTA
GCGGGCCCATTAAGTTCTGTCTCGGCGCGTCTGCGTCTGGCTGGCTGGCATAAATATCTCACTCGCAATC
AAATTCAGCCGATAGCGGAACGGGAAGGCGACTGGAGTGCCATGTCCGGTTTTCAACAAACCATGCAAAT
GCTGAATGAGGGCATCGTTCCCACTGCGATGCTGGTTGCCAACGATCAGATGGCGCTGGGCGCAATGCGC
GCCATTACCGAGTCCGGGCTGCGCGTTGGTGCGGATATCTCGGTAGTGGGATACGACGATACCGAAGACA
GCTCATGTTATATCCCGCCGTTAACCACCATCAAACAGGATTTTCGCCTGCTGGGGCAAACCAGCGTGGA
CCGCTTGCTGCAACTCTCTCAGGGCCAGGCGGTGAAGGGCAATCAGCTGTTGCCCGTCTCACTGGTGAAA
AGAAAAACCACCCTGGCGCCCAATACGCAAACCGCCTCTCCCCGCGCGTTGGCCGATTCATTAATGCAGC
TGGCACGACAGGTTTCCCGACTGGAAAGCGGGCAGTGAGCGCAACGCAATTAATGTAAGTTAGCTCACTC
ATTAGGCACAATTCTCATGTTTGACAGCTTATCATCGACTGCACGGTGCACCAATGCTTCTGGCGTCAGG
CAGCCATCGGAAGCTGTGGTATGGCTGTGCAGGTCGTAAATCACTGCATAATTCGTGTCGCTCAAGGCGC
ACTCCCGTTCTGGATAATGTTTTTTGCGCCGACATCATAACGGTTCTGGCAAATATTCTGAAATGAGCTG
Features (pLannotate 1.2.2; 21 found; start..end, strand, type, name):
      1..29      +  promoter       tac promoter: strong E. coli promoter; hybrid between the trp and lac UV5 promoters
     37..53      +  protein_bind   lac operator: The lac repressor binds to the lac operator to inhibit transcription in E. coli. This inhibition can be relieved by adding lactose or isopropyl-β-D-thiogalactopyranoside (IPTG). lac repressor encoded by lacI
    138..155     +  CDS            6xHis: 6xHis affinity tag
    171..824     +  CDS            GST26_SCHJA: Experimental evidence at protein level: Swiss-Prot protein existence level 1. GST isoenzymes appear to play a central role in the parasite detoxification system. Other functions are also suspected including a role in increasing the solubility of haematin in the parasite gut. From Schistosoma japonicum (Blood fluke).
    894..1361    +  CDS            DAB2 (fragment): DAB2_HUMAN - Also known as DOC2. Experimental evidence at protein level: Swiss-Prot protein existence level 1. Adapter protein that functions as clathrin-associated sorting protein (CLASP) required for clathrin-mediated endocytosis of selected cargo proteins. Can bind and assemble clathrin, and binds simultaneously to phosphatidylinositol 4,5-bisphosphate (PtdIns(4,5)P2) and cargos containing non-phosphorylated NPXY internalization motifs, such as the LDL receptor, to recruit them to clathrin-coated pits. Can function in clathrin-mediated endocytosis independently of the AP-2 complex. Involved
   1377..1424    +  terminator     fd terminator (sequence withheld): central terminator from bacteriophage fd (Otsuka and Kunisawa, 1982)
   1429..1641    +  CDS            M13 gene III (fragment) (sequence partly withheld): pIII; III; minor coat protein
   1656..2126    +  CDS            M13 gene III (fragment) (sequence partly withheld): pIII; III; minor coat protein
   2148..2218    +  CDS            TcR (fragment): tetracycline efflux protein; tet; confers resistance to tetracycline
   2460..2840    -  CDS            YPB1_ECOLX: Protein predicted: Swiss-Prot protein existence level 4. From Escherichia coli.
   2857..3008    +  CDS            rop (fragment): Rop protein, which maintains plasmids at low copy number; rop
   3044..3472    -  rep_origin     f1 ori (sequence partly withheld): f1 bacteriophage origin of replication; arrow indicates direction of (+) strand synthesis
   3481..3520    +  CDS            rop (fragment): Rop protein, which maintains plasmids at low copy number; rop
   3622..3762    +  misc_feature   bom: basis of mobility region from pBR322
   3948..4535    -  rep_origin     ori: high-copy-number ColE1/pMB1/pBR322/pUC origin of replication
   4706..5566    -  CDS            AmpR: β-lactamase; bla; confers resistance to ampicillin, carbenicillin, and related antibiotics
   5567..5671    -  promoter       AmpR promoter: bla
   5780..5857    +  promoter       lacIq promoter: lacI (mutant); In the lacIq allele, a single base change in the promoter boosts expression of the lacI gene about 10-fold.
   5858..6940    +  CDS            lacI: lac repressor; lacI; The lac repressor binds to the lac operator to inhibit transcription in E. coli. This inhibition can be relieved by adding lactose or isopropyl-β-D-thiogalactopyranoside (IPTG).
   6953..6974    +  protein_bind   CAP binding site: CAP binding activates transcription in the presence of cAMP. E. coli catabolite activator protein
   6993..7010    +  promoter       tet promoter (fragment): E. coli promoter for tetracycline efflux protein gene
