[The description below was written by a language model from this plasmid's Addgene catalogue record and pLannotate feature annotations shown in this document.]
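Description:
pHH0103_DAB2_PID is a bacterial expression plasmid, about 7.2 kb in the sequenced record, built on the pHH0103 backbone for producing and purifying the PID domain of human DAB2 (also called DOC-2) in E. coli. It is selected with ampicillin through a β-lactamase gene under its own promoter and replicates from a ColE1/pBR322-type origin. A bom site is present, and the rop gene is annotated only as two fragments interrupted by an f1 phage origin; the catalogue lists the plasmid as low copy. The f1 origin, together with two fragments of M13 gene III and small remnants of the tetracycline resistance gene and its promoter, suggests the backbone descends from a pBR322-based phagemid. These pieces lie downstream of the expression cassette's terminator and appear to be leftovers rather than functional parts.

The expression cassette is driven by the strong hybrid tac promoter followed by a lac operator. The plasmid carries its own lacI gene under the up-mutated lacIq promoter, so transcription is repressed until induced with IPTG or lactose. The open reading frame begins with a 6xHis tag, continues into Schistosoma japonicum glutathione S-transferase, and ends with a roughly 470 bp fragment of DAB2, inserted between SfiI and NotI sites, followed by the phage fd terminator. The product is therefore expected to be a His-GST-DAB2 domain fusion that can be captured on nickel or glutathione resins. DAB2 is a clathrin-associated adaptor that binds non-phosphorylated NPXY motifs in cargo such as the LDL receptor. The associated publication is a large-scale survey of high-affinity ligands for peptide recognition modules, in line with use of the purified domain as a binding target.
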