Addgene plasmid #110029: pHH0103_DAB2_PID
Purpose: Protein expression and purification of DAB2_PID
Depositing lab: Sachdev Sidhu. Depositing organization: University of Toronto. Publication: Large-scale survey and database of high affinity ligands for peptide recognition modules. Teyra J, Kelil A, Jain S, Helmy M, Jajodia R, Hooda Y, Gu J, D'Cruz AA, Nicholson SE, Min J, Sudol M, Kim PM, Bader GD, Sidhu SS. Mol Syst Biol. 2020 Dec;16(12):e9310. doi: 10.15252/msb.20199310. PubMed 33438817.
Backbone
  Vector backbone: pHH0103
  Vector type: Bacterial Expression
Growth in bacteria
  Bacterial resistance: Ampicillin, 100 μg/mL
  Growth temperature: 37°C
  Growth strain: DH5alpha
  Copy number: Low Copy
Gene/Insert
  Gene/Insert name: DAB2_PID
  Species: H. sapiens (human)
  Entrez Gene: DAB2 (a.k.a. DOC-2, DOC2)
  Cloning method: Restriction Enzyme; 5′ cloning site Sfi1 (unknown if destroyed); 3′ cloning site Not1 (unknown if destroyed)
Terms and licenses: Academic/Nonprofit Terms; Industry Terms: Not Available to Industry
How to cite: pHH0103_DAB2_PID was a gift from Sachdev Sidhu (Addgene plasmid # 110029 ; http://n2t.net/addgene:110029 ; RRID:Addgene_110029)
