>Addgene plasmid #110029 | pHH0103_DAB2_PID | depositor partial sequence | sequence record 206981 | pHH0103_DAB2_PID sequence 477 bps
GGCCCAGCCGGCCGGCGATGGTGTCAAATATAAAGCCAAACTGATTGGCATCGATGACGTTCCGGATGCA
CGTGGTGACAAAATGAGTCAGGACTCCATGATGAAACTGAAGGGTATGGCGGCGGCAGGTCGTAGCCAGG
GTCAACATAAACAACGCATTTGGGTGAACATCAGCCTGTCTGGCATCAAAATCATCGATGAAAAAACCGG
TGTTATCGAACATGAACACCCGGTCAACAAAATTAGTTTTATCGCTCGTGATGTGACGGACAATCGCGCG
TTCGGCTATGTTTGCGGCGGTGAGGGTCAGCACCAATTTTTCGCCATTAAAACCGGCCAGCAAGCAGAAC
CGCTGGTTGTGGATCTGAAAGACCTGTTTCAGGTCATTTACAACGTGAAGAAAAAAGAAGAAGAGAAAAA
GAAAATTGAAGAAGCTTCAAAAGCGGTTGAAAATGGTTCGGAAGCGCTGGCGGCCGC
